Addgene plasmid #116161: pHAGE-BRAF-G615R
Purpose: Lentiviral expression of BRAF G615R
Depositing lab: Gordon Mills & Kenneth Scott. Depositing organization: Baylor College of Medicine. Publication: Systematic Functional Annotation of Somatic Mutations in Cancer. Ng PK, Li J, Jeong KJ, Shao S, Chen H, Tsang YH, Sengupta S, Wang Z, Bhavana VH, Tran R, Soewito S, Minussi DC, Moreno D, Kong K, Dogruluk T, Lu H, Gao J, Tokheim C, Zhou DC, Johnson AM, Zeng J, Ip CKM, Ju Z, Wester M, Yu S, Li Y, Vellano CP, Schultz N, Karchin R, Ding L, Lu Y, Cheung LWT, Chen K, Shaw KR, Meric-Bernstam F, Scott KL, Yi S, Sahni N, Liang H, Mills GB. Cancer Cell. 2018 Mar 12;33(3):450-462.e10. doi: 10.1016/j.ccell.2018.01.021. PubMed 29533785.
Backbone
  Vector backbone: pHAGE
  Vector type: Lentiviral
Growth in bacteria
  Bacterial resistance: Ampicillin, 100 μg/mL
  Growth temperature: 37°C
  Growth strain: Stbl3
  Copy number: High Copy
Gene/Insert
  Gene/Insert name: BRAF
  Species: H. sapiens (human)
  Mutation: G615R
  Entrez Gene: BRAF (a.k.a. B-RAF1, B-raf, BRAF-1, BRAF1, NS7, RAFB1)
  Cloning method: Gateway Cloning
Terms and licenses: Academic/Nonprofit Terms; Industry Terms: Not Available to Industry
How to cite: pHAGE-BRAF-G615R was a gift from Gordon Mills & Kenneth Scott (Addgene plasmid # 116161 ; http://n2t.net/addgene:116161 ; RRID:Addgene_116161)
