[The description below was written by a language model from this plasmid's Addgene catalogue record and pLannotate feature annotations shown in this document.]
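Description:
pHAGE-BRAF-G615R is an HIV-1-derived, self-inactivating lentiviral expression plasmid built on the pHAGE backbone and carrying human BRAF with the G615R substitution. It is maintained in E. coli through a high-copy ColE1/pUC-type origin and an ampicillin resistance gene (β-lactamase). The record lists a recombination-deficient strain as host, as is usual for LTR-containing plasmids. The viral portion comprises a truncated 5' LTR, the Ψ packaging signal with an adjoining gag fragment, the Rev response element, the cPPT/CTS, and a ΔU3 3' LTR. Together these allow the transcript to be packaged, exported in a Rev-dependent manner, reverse transcribed and integrated, while the U3 deletion disables LTR promoter activity in the provirus. Short nef, Rev, lac and SV40 fragments are annotated as backbone remnants.

Expression in transduced cells is driven by the constitutive human EF-1α promoter. The BRAF open reading frame sits between attB1 and attB2 sites, consistent with the recorded Gateway cloning. Downstream lie T3 and T7 promoter sequences, an attB4 fragment and a V5 epitope sequence; the V5 tag is separated from the BRAF coding region, and the record does not say whether it is fused in frame to the protein. An EMCV IRES then directs translation of puromycin N-acetyltransferase from the same transcript, so that puromycin selection enriches for cells expressing the insert, and a WPRE enhances transcript expression. BRAF is a kinase that phosphorylates MAP2K1 and activates the MAP kinase pathway. The construct is intended for stable lentiviral expression of this variant, and the associated work concerns systematic functional annotation of somatic cancer mutations.
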