Features (pLannotate 1.2.2; 30 found; start..end, strand, type, name):
      1..118     +  misc_feature   cPPT/CTS: central polypurine tract and central termination sequence of HIV-1
    166..1344    +  promoter       EF-1α promoter: strong constitutive promoter for human elongation factor EF-1α
   1365..1385    +  protein_bind   attB1: mutant version of attB; core recombination site for the Gateway® BP reaction BP Clonase™
   1391..3688    +  CDS            BRAF: BRAF_HUMAN - Also known as BRAF1, RAFB1. Experimental evidence at protein level: Swiss-Prot protein existence level 1. Protein kinase involved in the transduction of mitogenic signals from the cell membrane to the nucleus (Probable). Phosphorylates MAP2K1, and thereby activates the MAP kinase signal transduction pathway (PubMed:21441910, PubMed:29433126). May play a role in the postsynaptic responses of hippocampal neurons (PubMed:1508179). From Homo sapiens (Human).
   3693..3717    -  protein_bind   attB2: mutant version of attB; recombination site for the Gateway® BP reaction BP Clonase™
   3725..3743    +  promoter       T3 promoter: promoter for bacteriophage T3 RNA polymerase
   3769..3787    -  promoter       T7 promoter: promoter for bacteriophage T7 RNA polymerase
   3793..3811    -  protein_bind   attB4 (fragment): mutant version of attB; core recombination site for the Gateway® BP reaction BP Clonase™
   3867..3908    +  CDS            V5 tag: epitope tag from simian virus 5
   4034..4496    +  misc_feature   IRES: internal ribosome entry site (IRES) of the encephalomyocarditis virus (EMCV)
   4510..5107    +  CDS            PuroR (fragment): puromycin N-acetyltransferase; pac from Streptomyces; confers resistance to puromycin
   5123..5711    +  misc_feature   WPRE: woodchuck hepatitis virus posttranscriptional regulatory element
   5719..5784    +  CDS            nef (fragment): NEF_HV1Z2 - Experimental evidence at protein level: Swiss-Prot protein existence level 1. Extracellular Nef protein targets CD4(+) T-lymphocytes for apoptosis by interacting with CXCR4 surface receptors. From Human immunodeficiency virus type 1 group M subtype D (isolate Z2/CDC-Z34) (HIV-1).
   5786..6019    +  LTR            3' LTR (ΔU3): self-inactivating 3' long terminal repeat (LTR) from HIV-1
   6224..6328    +  promoter       AmpR promoter: bla
   6329..7189    +  CDS            AmpR: β-lactamase; bla; confers resistance to ampicillin, carbenicillin, and related antibiotics
   7360..7948    +  rep_origin     ori: high-copy-number ColE1/pMB1/pBR322/pUC origin of replication
   8131..8185    +  CDS            lacI (fragment): lac repressor; lacI; The lac repressor binds to the lac operator to inhibit transcription in E. coli. This inhibition can be relieved by adding lactose or isopropyl-β-D-thiogalactopyranoside (IPTG).
   8191..8284    +  rep_origin     SV40 ori (fragment): SV40 origin of replication
   8309..8346    +  CDS            lacI (fragment): lac repressor; lacI; The lac repressor binds to the lac operator to inhibit transcription in E. coli. This inhibition can be relieved by adding lactose or isopropyl-β-D-thiogalactopyranoside (IPTG).
   8359..8380    +  protein_bind   CAP binding site: CAP binding activates transcription in the presence of cAMP. E. coli catabolite activator protein
   8395..8425    +  promoter       lac promoter: promoter for the E. coli lac operon
   8429..8451    +  protein_bind   lac operator (fragment): The lac repressor binds to the lac operator to inhibit transcription in E. coli. This inhibition can be relieved by adding lactose or isopropyl-β-D-thiogalactopyranoside (IPTG). lac repressor encoded by lacI
   8483..8566    +  polyA_signal   SV40 poly(A) signal (fragment): SV40 polyadenylation signal
   8733..9062    +  CDS            nef (fragment): NEF_HV1BR - Experimental evidence at protein level: Swiss-Prot protein existence level 1. Extracellular Nef protein targets CD4(+) T-lymphocytes for apoptosis by interacting with CXCR4 surface receptors (PubMed:14990729). From Human immunodeficiency virus type 1 group M subtype B (isolate BRU/LAI) (HIV-1).
   9110..9367    +  LTR            5' LTR (truncated): truncated 5' long terminal repeat (LTR) from HIV-1
   9414..9539    +  misc_feature   HIV-1 Ψ: packaging signal of human immunodeficiency virus type 1
   9523..9861    +  CDS            HIV-1 gag (fragment): gag protein from human immunodeficiency virus 1; gag
  10036..10269   +  misc_feature   RRE: The Rev response element (RRE) of HIV-1 allows for Rev-dependent mRNA export from the nucleus to the cytoplasm.
  10646..10746   +  CDS            Rev (fragment): human immunodeficiency virus 1 (HIV-1) Rev protein; rev; enhances nuclear export of unspliced and incompletely spliced viral mRNAs
>Addgene plasmid #116161 | pHAGE-BRAF-G615R | addgene full sequence | sequence record 250623 | Addgene NGS Result
TTTTAAAAGAAAAGGGGGGATTGGGGGGTACAGTGCAGGGGAAAGAATAGTAGACATAATAGCAACAGAC
ATACAAACTAAAGAATTACAAAAACAAATTACAAAAATTCAAAATTTTCGGGTTTATTACAGGGACAGCA
GAGATCCAGTTTGGACTAGTCGTGAGGCTCCGGTGCCCGTCAGTGGGCAGAGCGCACATCGCCCACAGTC
CCCGAGAAGTTGGGGGGAGGGGTCGGCAATTGAACCGGTGCCTAGAGAAGGTGGCGCGGGGTAAACTGGG
AAAGTGATGTCGTGTACTGGCTCCGCCTTTTTCCCGAGGGTGGGGGAGAACCGTATATAAGTGCAGTAGT
CGCCGTGAACGTTCTTTTTCGCAACGGGTTTGCCGCCAGAACACAGGTAAGTGCCGTGTGTGGTTCCCGC
GGGCCTGGCCTCTTTACGGGTTATGGCCCTTGCGTGCCTTGAATTACTTCCACCTGGCTGCAGTACGTGA
TTCTTGATCCCGAGCTTCGGGTTGGAAGTGGGTGGGAGAGTTCGAGGCCTTGCGCTTAAGGAGCCCCTTC
GCCTCGTGCTTGAGTTGAGGCCTGGCCTGGGCGCTGGGGCCGCCGCGTGCGAATCTGGTGGCACCTTCGC
GCCTGTCTCGCTGCTTTCGATAAGTCTCTAGCCATTTAAAATTTTTGATGACCTGCTGCGACGCTTTTTT
TCTGGCAAGATAGTCTTGTAAATGCGGGCCAAGATCTGCACACTGGTATTTCGGTTTTTGGGGCCGCGGG
CGGCGACGGGGCCCGTGCGTCCCAGCGCACATGTTCGGCGAGGCGGGGCCTGCGAGCGCGGCCACCGAGA
ATCGGACGGGGGTAGTCTCAAGCTGGCCGGCCTGCTCTGGTGCCTGGCCTCGCGCCGCCGTGTATCGCCC
CGCCCTGGGCGGCAAGGCTGGCCCGGTCGGCACCAGTTGCGTGAGCGGAAAGATGGCCGCTTCCCGGCCC
TGCTGCAGGGAGCTCAAAATGGAGGACGCGGCGCTCGGGAGAGCGGGCGGGTGAGTCACCCACACAAAGG
AAAAGGGCCTTTCCGTCCTCAGCCGTCGCTTCATGTGACTCCACGGAGTACCGGGCGCCGTCCAGGCACC
TCGATTAGTTCTCGAGCTTTTGGAGTACGTCGTCTTTAGGTTGGGGGGAGGGGTTTTATGCGATGGAGTT
TCCCCACACTGAGTGGGTGGAGACTGAAGTTAGGCCAGCTTGGCACTTGATGTAATTCTCCTTGGAATTT
GCCCTTTTTGAGTTTGGATCTTGGTTCATTCTCAAGCCTCAGACAGTGGTTCAAAGTTTTTTTCTTCCAT
TTCAGGTGTCGTGAAGCGGCCCTGCAGATATCAACAAGTTTGTACAAAAAAGCAGGCACCATGGCGGCGC
TGAGCGGTGGCGGTGGTGGCGGCGCGGAGCCGGGCCAGGCTCTGTTCAACGGGGACATGGAGCCCGAGGC
CGGCGCCGGCGCCGGCGCCGCGGCCTCTTCGGCTGCGGACCCTGCCATTCCGGAGGAGGTGTGGAATATC
AAACAAATGATTAAGTTGACACAGGAACATATAGAGGCCCTATTGGACAAATTTGGTGGGGAGCATAATC
CACCATCAATATATCTGGAGGCCTATGAAGAATACACCAGCAAGCTAGATGCACTCCAACAAAGAGAACA
ACAGTTATTGGAATCTCTGGGGAACGGAACTGATTTTTCTGTTTCTAGCTCTGCATCAATGGATACCGTT
ACATCTTCTTCCTCTTCTAGCCTTTCAGTGCTACCTTCATCTCTTTCAGTTTTTCAAAATCCCACAGATG
TGGCACGGAGCAACCCCAAGTCACCACAAAAACCTATCGTTAGAGTCTTCCTGCCCAACAAACAGAGGAC
AGTGGTACCTGCAAGGTGTGGAGTTACAGTCCGAGACAGTCTAAAGAAAGCACTGATGATGAGAGGTCTA
ATCCCAGAGTGCTGTGCTGTTTACAGAATTCAGGATGGAGAGAAGAAACCAATTGGTTGGGACACTGATA
TTTCCTGGCTTACTGGAGAAGAATTGCATGTGGAAGTGTTGGAGAATGTTCCACTTACAACACACAACTT
TGTACGAAAAACGTTTTTCACCTTAGCATTTTGTGACTTTTGTCGAAAGCTGCTTTTCCAGGGTTTCCGC
TGTCAAACATGTGGTTATAAATTTCACCAGCGTTGTAGTACAGAAGTTCCACTGATGTGTGTTAATTATG
ACCAACTTGATTTGCTGTTTGTCTCCAAGTTCTTTGAACACCACCCAATACCACAGGAAGAGGCGTCCTT
AGCAGAGACTGCCCTAACATCTGGATCATCCCCTTCCGCACCCGCCTCGGACTCTATTGGGCCCCAAATT
CTCACCAGTCCGTCTCCTTCAAAATCCATTCCAATTCCACAGCCCTTCCGACCAGCAGATGAAGATCATC
GAAATCAATTTGGGCAACGAGACCGATCCTCATCAGCTCCCAATGTGCATATAAACACAATAGAACCTGT
CAATATTGATGACTTGATTAGAGACCAAGGATTTCGTGGTGATGGAGGATCAACCACAGGTTTGTCTGCT
ACCCCCCCTGCCTCATTACCTGGCTCACTAACTAACGTGAAAGCCTTACAGAAATCTCCAGGACCTCAGC
GAGAAAGGAAGTCATCTTCATCCTCAGAAGACAGGAATCGAATGAAAACACTTGGTAGACGGGACTCGAG
TGATGATTGGGAGATTCCTGATGGGCAGATTACAGTGGGACAAAGAATTGGATCTGGATCATTTGGAACA
GTCTACAAGGGAAAGTGGCATGGTGATGTGGCAGTGAAAATGTTGAATGTGACAGCACCTACACCTCAGC
AGTTACAAGCCTTCAAAAATGAAGTAGGAGTACTCAGGAAAACACGACATGTGAATATCCTACTCTTCAT
GGGCTATTCCACAAAGCCACAACTGGCTATTGTTACCCAGTGGTGTGAGGGCTCCAGCTTGTATCACCAT
CTCCATATCATTGAGACCAAATTTGAGATGATCAAACTTATAGATATTGCACGACAGACTGCACAGGGCA
TGGATTACTTACACGCCAAGTCAATCATCCACAGAGACCTCAAGAGTAATAATATATTTCTTCATGAAGA
CCTCACAGTAAAAATAGGTGATTTTGGTCTAGCTACAGTGAAATCTCGATGGAGTGGGTCCCATCAGTTT
GAACAGTTGTCTAGATCCATTTTGTGGATGGCACCAGAAGTCATCAGAATGCAAGATAAAAATCCATACA
GCTTTCAGTCAGATGTATATGCATTTGGAATTGTTCTGTATGAATTGATGACTGGACAGTTACCTTATTC
AAACATCAACAACAGGGACCAGATAATTTTTATGGTGGGACGAGGATACCTGTCTCCAGATCTCAGTAAG
GTACGGAGTAACTGTCCAAAAGCCATGAAGAGATTAATGGCAGAGTGCCTCAAAAAGAAAAGAGATGAGA
GACCACTCTTTCCCCAAATTCTCGCCTCTATTGAGCTGCTGGCCCGCTCATTGCCAAAAATTCACCGCAG
TGCATCAGAACCCTCCTTGAATCGGGCTGGTTTCCAAACAGAGGATTTTAGTCTATATGCTTGTGCTTCT
CCAAAAACACCCATCCAGGCAGGGGGATATGGTGCGTTTCCTGTCCACTAGAACCCAGCTTTCTTGTACA
AAGTGGTGATATCCAATTAACCCTCACTAAAGGTTTATGTGTGATTGAGTGTTTAATCCCTATAGTGAGT
CGTATTACCACCCAACTTTTCTATACAAAGTGGTTGATATCCAGCACAGTGGCGGCCGCTCGAGTCTAGA
GGGCCCGCGGTTCGAAGGTAAGCCTATCCCTAACCCTCTCCTCGGTCTCGATTCTACGCGTACCGGTTAG
TAATGAGATCCCTCCCCCCCCCCTAACGTTACTGGCCGAAGCCGCTTGGAATAAGGCCGGTGTGCGTTTG
TCTATATGTTATTTTCCACCATATTGCCGTCTTTTGGCAATGTGAGGGCCCGGAAACCTGGCCCTGTCTT
CTTGACGAGCATTCCTAGGGGTCTTTCCCCTCTCGCCAAAGGAATGCAAGGTCTGTTGAATGTCGTGAAG
GAAGCAGTTCCTCTGGAAGCTTCTTGAAGACAAACAACGTCTGTAGCGACCCTTTGCAGGCAGCGGAACC
CCCCACCTGGCGACAGGTGCCTCTGCGGCCAAAAGCCACGTGTATAAGATACACCTGCAAAGGCGGCACA
ACCCCAGTGCCACGTTGTGAGTTGGATAGTTGTGGAAAGAGTCAAATGGCTCTCCTCAAGCGTATTCAAC
AAGGGGCTGAAGGATGCCCAGAAGGTACCCCATTGTATGGGATCTGATCTGGGGCCTCGGTGCACATGCT
TTACATGTGTTTAGTCGAGGTTAAAAAAACGTCTAGGCCCCCCGAACCACGGGGACGTGGTTTTCCTTTG
AAAAACACGATGATAATATGGCCACACATATGACCGAGTACAAGCCCACGGTGCGCCTCGCCACCCGCGA
CGACGTCCCCAGGGCCGTACGCACCCTCGCCGCCGCGTTCGCCGACTACCCCGCCACGCGCCACACCGTC
GATCCGGACCGCCACATCGAGCGGGTCACCGAGCTGCAAGAACTCTTCCTCACGCGCGTCGGGCTCGACA
TCGGCAAGGTGTGGGTCGCGGACGACGGCGCCGCGGTGGCGGTCTGGACCACGCCGGAGAGCGTCGAAGC
GGGGGCGGTGTTCGCCGAGATCGGCCCGCGCATGGCCGAGTTGAGCGGTTCCCGGCTGGCCGCGCAGCAA
CAGATGGAAGGCCTCCTGGCGCCGCACCGGCCCAAGGAGCCCGCGTGGTTCCTGGCCACCGTCGGCGTCT
CGCCCGACCACCAGGGCAAGGGTCTGGGCAGCGCCGTCGTGCTCCCCGGAGTGGAGGCGGCCGAGCGCGC
CGGGGTGCCCGCCTTCCTGGAGACCTCCGCGCCCCGCAACCTCCCCTTCTACGAGCGGCTCGGCTTCACC
GTCACCGCCGACGTCGAGGTGCCCGAAGGACCGCGCACCTGGTGCATGACCCGCAAGCCCGGTGCCTAAA
TCGATAGATCCTAATCAACCTCTGGATTACAAAATTTGTGAAAGATTGACTGGTATTCTTAACTATGTTG
CTCCTTTTACGCTATGTGGATACGCTGCTTTAATGCCTTTGTATCATGCTATTGCTTCCCGTATGGCTTT
CATTTTCTCCTCCTTGTATAAATCCTGGTTGCTGTCTCTTTATGAGGAGTTGTGGCCCGTTGTCAGGCAA
CGTGGCGTGGTGTGCACTGTGTTTGCTGACGCAACCCCCACTGGTTGGGGCATTGCCACCACCTGTCAGC
TCCTTTCCGGGACTTTCGCTTTCCCCCTCCCTATTGCCACGGCGGAACTCATCGCCGCCTGCCTTGCCCG
CTGCTGGACAGGGGCTCGGCTGTTGGGCACTGACAATTCCGTGGTGTTGTCGGGGAAATCATCGTCCTTT
CCTTGGCTGCTCGCCTGTGTTGCCACCTGGATTCTGCGCGGGACGTCCTTCTGCTACGTCCCTTCGGCCC
TCAATCCAGCGGACCTTCCTTCCCGCGGCCTGCTGCCGGCTCTGCGGCCTCTTCCGCGTCTTCGCCTTCG
CCCTCAGACGAGTCGGATCTCCCTTTGGGCCGCCTCCCCGCCTGAGATCCTTTAAGACCAATGACTTACA
AGGCAGCTGTAGATCTTAGCCACTTTTTAAAAGAAAAGGGGGGACTGGAAGGGCTAATTCACTCCCAACG
AAGACAAGATCTGCTTTTTGCTTGTACTGGGTCTCTCTGGTTAGACCAGATCTGAGCCTGGGAGCTCTCT
GGCTAACTAGGGAACCCACTGCTTAAGCCTCAATAAAGCTTGCCTTGAGTGCTTCAAGTAGTGTGTGCCC
GTCTGTTGTGTGACTCTGGTAACTAGAGATCCCTCAGACCCTTTTAGTCAGTGTGGAAAATCTCTAGCAG
TAGTAGTTCATGTCATCTTATTATTCAGTATTTATAACTTGCAAAGAAATGAATATCAGAGAGTGAGAGG
CCCGGGTTAATTAAGGAAAGGGCTAGATCATTCTTGAAGACGAAAGGGCCTCGTGATACGCCTATTTTTA
TAGGTTAATGTCATGATAATAATGGTTTCTTAGACGTCAGGTGGCACTTTTCGGGGAAATGTGCGCGGAA
CCCCTATTTGTTTATTTTTCTAAATACATTCAAATATGTATCCGCTCATGAGACAATAACCCTGATAAAT
GCTTCAATAATATTGAAAAAGGAAGAGTATGAGTATTCAACATTTCCGTGTCGCCCTTATTCCCTTTTTT
GCGGCATTTTGCCTTCCTGTTTTTGCTCACCCAGAAACGCTGGTGAAAGTAAAAGATGCTGAAGATCAGT
TGGGTGCACGAGTGGGTTACATCGAACTGGATCTCAACAGCGGTAAGATCCTTGAGAGTTTTCGCCCCGA
AGAACGTTTTCCAATGATGAGCACTTTTAAAGTTCTGCTATGTGGCGCGGTATTATCCCGTGTTGACGCC
GGGCAAGAGCAACTCGGTCGCCGCATACACTATTCTCAGAATGACTTGGTTGAGTACTCACCAGTCACAG
AAAAGCATCTTACGGATGGCATGACAGTAAGAGAATTATGCAGTGCTGCCATAACCATGAGTGATAACAC
TGCGGCCAACTTACTTCTGACAACGATCGGAGGACCGAAGGAGCTAACCGCTTTTTTGCACAACATGGGG
GATCATGTAACTCGCCTTGATCGTTGGGAACCGGAGCTGAATGAAGCCATACCAAACGACGAGCGTGACA
CCACGATGCCTGTAGCAATGGCAACAACGTTGCGCAAACTATTAACTGGCGAACTACTTACTCTAGCTTC
CCGGCAACAATTAATAGACTGGATGGAGGCGGATAAAGTTGCAGGACCACTTCTGCGCTCGGCCCTTCCG
GCTGGCTGGTTTATTGCTGATAAATCTGGAGCCGGTGAGCGTGGGTCTCGCGGTATCATTGCAGCACTGG
GGCCAGATGGTAAGCCCTCCCGTATCGTAGTTATCTACACGACGGGGAGTCAGGCAACTATGGATGAACG
AAATAGACAGATCGCTGAGATAGGTGCCTCACTGATTAAGCATTGGTAACTGTCAGACCAAGTTTACTCA
TATATACTTTAGATTGATTTAAAACTTCATTTTTAATTTAAAAGGATCTAGGTGAAGATCCTTTTTGATA
ATCTCATGACCAAAATCCCTTAACGTGAGTTTTCGTTCCACTGAGCGTCAGACCCCGTAGAAAAGATCAA
AGGATCTTCTTGAGATCCTTTTTTTCTGCGCGTAATCTGCTGCTTGCAAACAAAAAAACCACCGCTACCA
GCGGTGGTTTGTTTGCCGGATCAAGAGCTACCAACTCTTTTTCCGAAGGTAACTGGCTTCAGCAGAGCGC
AGATACCAAATACTGTTCTTCTAGTGTAGCCGTAGTTAGGCCACCACTTCAAGAACTCTGTAGCACCGCC
TACATACCTCGCTCTGCTAATCCTGTTACCAGTGGCTGCTGCCAGTGGCGATAAGTCGTGTCTTACCGGG
TTGGACTCAAGACGATAGTTACCGGATAAGGCGCAGCGGTCGGGCTGAACGGGGGGTTCGTGCACACAGC
CCAGCTTGGAGCGAACGACCTACACCGAACTGAGATACCTACAGCGTGAGCTATGAGAAAGCGCCACGCT
TCCCGAAGGGAGAAAGGCGGACAGGTATCCGGTAAGCGGCAGGGTCGGAACAGGAGAGCGCACGAGGGAG
CTTCCAGGGGGAAACGCCTGGTATCTTTATAGTCCTGTCGGGTTTCGCCACCTCTGACTTGAGCGTCGAT
TTTTGTGATGCTCGTCAGGGGGGCGGAGCCTATGGAAAAACGCCAGCAACGCGGCCTTTTTACGGTTCCT
GGCCTTTTGCTGGCCTTTTGCTCACATGTTCTTTCCTGCGTTATCCCCTGATTCTGTGGATAACCGTATT
ACCGCCTTTGAGTGAGCTGATACCGCTCGCCGCAGCCGAACGACCGAGCGCAGCGAGTCAGTGAGCGAGG
AAGCGGAAGAGCGCCCAATACGCAAACCGCCTCTCCCCGCGCGTTGGCCGATTCATTAATGCAGCAAGCT
CATGGCTGACTAATTTTTTTTATTTATGCAGAGGCCGAGGCCGCCTCGGCCTCTGAGCTATTCCAGAAGT
AGTGAGGAGGCTTTTTTGGAGGCCTAGGCTTTTGCAAAAAGCTCCCCGTGGCACGACAGGTTTCCCGACT
GGAAAGCGGGCAGTGAGCGCAACGCAATTAATGTGAGTTAGCTCACTCATTAGGCACCCCAGGCTTTACA
CTTTATGCTTCCGGCTCGTATGTTGTGTGGAATTGTGAGCGGATAACAATTTCACACAGGAAACAGCTAT
GACATGATTACGAATTTCACAAATAAAGCATTTTTTTCACTGCATTCTAGTTGTGGTTTGTCCAAACTCA
TCAATGTATCTTATCATGTCTGGATCAACTGGATAACTCAAGCTAACCAAAATCATCCCAAACTTCCCAC
CCCATACCCTATTACCACTGCCAATTACCTGTGGTTTCATTTACTCTAAACCTGTGATTCCTCTGAATTA
TTTTCATTTTAAAGAAATTGTATTTGTTAAATATGTACTACAAACTTAGTAGTTGGAAGGGCTAATTCAC
TCCCAAAGAAGACAAGATATCCTTGATCTGTGGATCTACCACACACAAGGCTACTTCCCTGATTAGCAGA
ACTACACACCAGGGCCAGGGGTCAGATATCCACTGACCTTTGGATGGTGCTACAAGCTAGTACCAGTTGA
GCCAGATAAGGTAGAAGAGGCCAATAAAGGAGAGAACACCAGCTTGTTACACCCTGTGAGCCTGCATGGG
ATGGATGACCCGGAGAGAGAAGTGTTAGAGTGGAGGTTTGACAGCCGCCTAGCATTTCATCACGTGGCCC
GAGAGCTGCATCCGGAGTACTTCAAGAACTGCTGATATCGAGCTTGCTACAAGGGACTTTCCGCTGGGGA
CTTTCCAGGGAGGCGTGGCCTGGGCGGGACTGGGGAGTGGCGAGCCCTCAGATCCTGCATATAAGCAGCT
GCTTTTTGCCTGTACTGGGTCTCTCTGGTTAGACCAGATCTGAGCCTGGGAGCTCTCTGGCTAACTAGGG
AACCCACTGCTTAAGCCTCAATAAAGCTTGCCTTGAGTGCTTCAAGTAGTGTGTGCCCGTCTGTTGTGTG
ACTCTGGTAACTAGAGATCCCTCAGACCCTTTTAGTCAGTGTGGAAAATCTCTAGCAGTGGCGCCCGAAC
AGGGACTTGAAAGCGAAAGGGAAACCAGAGGAGCTCTCTCGACGCAGGACTCGGCTTGCTGAAGCGCGCA
CGGCAAGAGGCGAGGGGCGGCGACTGGTGAGTACGCCAAAAATTTTGACTAGCGGAGGCTAGAAGGAGAG
AGATGGGTGCGAGAGCGTCAGTATTAAGCGGGGGAGAATTAGATCGCGATGGGAAAAAATTCGGTTAAGG
CCAGGGGGAAAGAAAAAATATAAATTAAAACATATAGTATGGGCAAGCAGGGAGCTAGAACGATTCGCAG
TTAATCCTGGCCTGTTAGAAACATCAGAAGGCTGTAGACAAATACTGGGACAGCTACAACCATCCCTTCA
GACAGGATCAGAAGAACTTAGATCATTATATAATACAGTAGCAACCCTCTATTGTGTGCATCAAAGGATA
GAGATAAAAGACACCAAGGAAGCTTTAGACAAGATAGAGGAAGAGCAAAACAAAAGTAAGACCACCGCAC
AGCAAGCGGCCGGCCGCTGATCTTCAGACCTGGAGGAGGAGATATGAGGGACAATTGGAGAAGTGAATTA
TATAAATATAAAGTAGTAAAAATTGAACCATTAGGAGTAGCACCCACCAAGGCAAAGAGAAGAGTGGTGC
AGAGAGAAAAAAGAGCAGTGGGAATAGGAGCTTTGTTCCTTGGGTTCTTGGGAGCAGCAGGAAGCACTAT
GGGCGCAGCGTCAATGACGCTGACGGTACAGGCCAGACAATTATTGTCTGGTATAGTGCAGCAGCAGAAC
AATTTGCTGAGGGCTATTGAGGCGCAACAGCATCTGTTGCAACTCACAGTCTGGGGCATCAAGCAGCTCC
AGGCAAGAATCCTGGCTGTGGAAAGATACCTAAAGGATCAACAGCTCCTGGGGATTTGGGGTTGCTCTGG
AAAACTCATTTGCACCACTGCTGTGCCTTGGAATGCTAGTTGGAGTAATAAATCTCTGGAACAGATTTGG
AATCACACGACCTGGATGGAGTGGGACAGAGAAATTAACAATTACACAAGCTTAATACACTCCTTAATTG
AAGAATCGCAAAACCAGCAAGAAAAGAATGAACAAGAATTATTGGAATTAGATAAATGGGCAAGTTTGTG
GAATTGGTTTAACATAACAAATTGGCTGTGGTATATAAAATTATTCATAATGATAGTAGGAGGCTTGGTA
GGTTTAAGAATAGTTTTTGCTGTACTTTCTATAGTGAATAGAGTTAGGCAGGGATATTCACCATTATCGT
TTCAGACCCACCTCCCAACCCCGAGGGGACCCGACAGGCCCGAAGGAATAGAAGAAGAAGGTGGAGAGAG
AGACAGAGACAGATCCATTCGATTAGTGAACGGATCTCGACGGTATCGCCGAATTCACAAATGGCAGTAT
TCATCCACAA
