>Addgene plasmid #116161 | pHAGE-BRAF-G615R | depositor partial sequence | sequence record 219034 | insert
ATGGCGGCGCTGAGCGGTGGCGGTGGTGGCGGCGCGGAGCCGGGCCAGGCTCTGTTCAACGGGGACATGG
AGCCCGAGGCCGGCGCCGGCGCCGGCGCCGCGGCCTCTTCGGCTGCGGACCCTGCCATTCCGGAGGAGGT
GTGGAATATCAAACAAATGATTAAGTTGACACAGGAACATATAGAGGCCCTATTGGACAAATTTGGTGGG
GAGCATAATCCACCATCAATATATCTGGAGGCCTATGAAGAATACACCAGCAAGCTAGATGCACTCCAAC
AAAGAGAACAACAGTTATTGGAATCTCTGGGGAACGGAACTGATTTTTCTGTTTCTAGCTCTGCATCAAT
GGATACCGTTACATCTTCTTCCTCTTCTAGCCTTTCAGTGCTACCTTCATCTCTTTCAGTTTTTCAAAAT
CCCACAGATGTGGCACGGAGCAACCCCAAGTCACCACAAAAACCTATCGTTAGAGTCTTCCTGCCCAACA
AACAGAGGACAGTGGTACCTGCAAGGTGTGGAGTTACAGTCCGAGACAGTCTAAAGAAAGCACTGATGAT
GAGAGGTCTAATCCCAGAGTGCTGTGCTGTTTACAGAATTCAGGATGGAGAGAAGAAACCAATTGGTTGG
GACACTGATATTTCCTGGCTTACTGGAGAAGAATTGCATGTGGAAGTGTTGGAGAATGTTCCACTTACAA
CACACAACTTTGTACGAAAAACGTTTTTCACCTTAGCATTTTGTGACTTTTGTCGAAAGCTGCTTTTCCA
GGGTTTCCGCTGTCAAACATGTGGTTATAAATTTCACCAGCGTTGTAGTACAGAAGTTCCACTGATGTGT
GTTAATTATGACCAACTTGATTTGCTGTTTGTCTCCAAGTTCTTTGAACACCACCCAATACCACAGGAAG
AGGCGTCCTTAGCAGAGACTGCCCTAACATCTGGATCATCCCCTTCCGCACCCGCCTCGGACTCTATTGG
GCCCCAAATTCTCACCAGTCCGTCTCCTTCAAAATCCATTCCAATTCCACAGCCCTTCCGACCAGCAGAT
GAAGATCATCGAAATCAATTTGGGCAACGAGACCGATCCTCATCAGCTCCCAATGTGCATATAAACACAA
TAGAACCTGTCAATATTGATGACTTGATTAGAGACCAAGGATTTCGTGGTGATGGAGGATCAACCACAGG
TTTGTCTGCTACCCCCCCTGCCTCATTACCTGGCTCACTAACTAACGTGAAAGCCTTACAGAAATCTCCA
GGACCTCAGCGAGAAAGGAAGTCATCTTCATCCTCAGAAGACAGGAATCGAATGAAAACACTTGGTAGAC
GGGACTCGAGTGATGATTGGGAGATTCCTGATGGGCAGATTACAGTGGGACAAAGAATTGGATCTGGATC
ATTTGGAACAGTCTACAAGGGAAAGTGGCATGGTGATGTGGCAGTGAAAATGTTGAATGTGACAGCACCT
ACACCTCAGCAGTTACAAGCCTTCAAAAATGAAGTAGGAGTACTCAGGAAAACACGACATGTGAATATCC
TACTCTTCATGGGCTATTCCACAAAGCCACAACTGGCTATTGTTACCCAGTGGTGTGAGGGCTCCAGCTT
GTATCACCATCTCCATATCATTGAGACCAAATTTGAGATGATCAAACTTATAGATATTGCACGACAGACT
GCACAGGGCATGGATTACTTACACGCCAAGTCAATCATCCACAGAGACCTCAAGAGTAATAATATATTTC
TTCATGAAGACCTCACAGTAAAAATAGGTGATTTTGGTCTAGCTACAGTGAAATCTCGATGGAGTGGGTC
CCATCAGTTTGAACAGTTGTCTAGATCCATTTTGTGGATGGCACCAGAAGTCATCAGAATGCAAGATAAA
AATCCATACAGCTTTCAGTCAGATGTATATGCATTTGGAATTGTTCTGTATGAATTGATGACTGGACAGT
TACCTTATTCAAACATCAACAACAGGGACCAGATAATTTTTATGGTGGGACGAGGATACCTGTCTCCAGA
TCTCAGTAAGGTACGGAGTAACTGTCCAAAAGCCATGAAGAGATTAATGGCAGAGTGCCTCAAAAAGAAA
AGAGATGAGAGACCACTCTTTCCCCAAATTCTCGCCTCTATTGAGCTGCTGGCCCGCTCATTGCCAAAAA
TTCACCGCAGTGCATCAGAACCCTCCTTGAATCGGGCTGGTTTCCAAACAGAGGATTTTAGTCTATATGC
TTGTGCTTCTCCAAAAACACCCATCCAGGCAGGGGGATATGGTGCGTTTCCTGTCCACTAG
